>Addgene plasmid #102860 | pCS2+ mWnt5a | depositor full sequence | sequence record 194751 | pCS2+ mWnt5a sequence 5227 bps
CGCCATTCTGCCTGGGGACGTCGGAGCAAGCTTGATTTAGGTGACACTATAGAATACAAGCTACTTGTTC
TTTTTGCAGGATCCGGCCGGCCTACCATGAAGAAGCCCATTGGAATATTAAGCCCGGGAGTGGCTTTGGG
GACCGCTGGAGGTGCCATGTCTTCCAAGTTCTTCCTAATGGCTTTGGCCACGTTTTTCTCCTTCGCCCAG
GTTGTTATAGAAGCTAATTCTTGGTGGTCTCTAGGTATGAATAACCCTGTTCAGATGTCAGAAGTATATA
TCATAGGTGCACAGCCTCTCTGCAGCCAACTGGCAGGACTTTCTCAAGGACAGAAGAAACTCTGCCACTT
GTATCAGGACCACATGCAGTACATTGGAGAAGGTGCGAAGACAGGCATCAAGGAATGCCAGTACCAGTTC
CGGCATCGGAGATGGAACTGCAGCACAGTGGACAATACTTCTGTCTTTGGCAGGGTGATGCAAATAGGCA
GCCGAGAGACGGCCTTCACGTACGCGGTGAGCGCAGCTGGGGTGGTGAACGCCATGAGCCGAGCATGCCG
GGAGGGCGAGCTGTCTACCTGTGGCTGCAGCCGCGCTGCGCGCCCCAAGGACCTGCCTCGGGACTGGTTG
TGGGGCGGCTGCGGAGACAACATCGACTATGGCTACCGCTTCGCCAAGGAGTTCGTGGACGCTAGAGAAA
GGGAACGAATCCACGCTAAGGGTTCCTATGAGAGCGCACGCATCCTCATGAACTTACACAACAATGAAGC
AGGCCGTAGGACAGTATACAACCTGGCAGATGTAGCCTGTAAGTGTCATGGAGTGTCTGGCTCCTGTAGC
CTCAAGACGTGCTGGCTGCAGCTGGCGGACTTCCGGAAGGTGGGCGATGCCCTCAAGGAGAAGTATGATA
GCGCGGCGGCCATGAGGCTCAACAGCCGGGGCAAGCTGGTGCAGGTCAACAGCCGCTTCAACTCCCCGAC
CACGCAGGACCTGGTCTACATCGACCCCAGTCCGGACTACTGTGTGCGCAACGAGAGCACTGGCTCGCTG
GGCACGCAGGGACGCCTGTGCAACAAGACCTCAGAGGGGATGGACGGCTGCGAGCTCATGTGCTGTGGGC
GTGGCTATGACCAGTTTAAGACAGTGCAGACCGAACGCTGTCATTGCAAGTTTCACTGGTGCTGCTATGT
CAAATGCAAGAAGTGCACGGAGATTGTGGATCAGTTCGTGTGCAAATAGGCGCGCCTCTAGAACTATAGT
GAGTCGTATTACGTAGATCCAGACATGATAAGATACATTGATGAGTTTGGACAAACCACAACTAGAATGC
AGTGAAAAAAATGCTTTATTTGTGAAATTTGTGATGCTATTGCTTTATTTGTAACCATTATAAGCTGCAA
TAAACAAGTTAACAACAACAATTGCATTCATTTTATGTTTCAGGTTCAGGGGGAGGTGTGGGAGGTTTTT
TAATTCGCGGCCGCGGCGCCAATGCATTGGGCCCGGTACCCAGCTTTTGTTCCCTTTAGTGAGGGTTAAT
TGCGCGCTTGGCGTAATCATGGTCATAGCTGTTTCCTGTGTGAAATTGTTATCCGCTCACAATTCCACAC
AACATACGAGCCGGGAGCATAAAGTGTAAAGCCTGGGGTGCCTAATGAGTGAGCTAACTCACATTAATTG
CGTTGCGCTCACTGCCCGCTTTCCAGTCGGGAAACCTGTCGTGCCAGCTGCATTAATGAATCGGCCAACG
CGCGGGGAGAGGCGGTTTGCGTATTGGGCGCTCTTCCGCTTCCTCGCTCACTGACTCGCTGCGCTCGGTC
GTTCGGCTGCGGCGAGCGGTATCAGCTCACTCAAAGGCGGTAATACGGTTATCCACAGAATCAGGGGATA
ACGCAGGAAAGAACATGTGAGCAAAAGGCCAGCAAAAGGCCAGGAACCGTAAAAAGGCCGCGTTGCTGGC
GTTTTTCCATAGGCTCCGCCCCCCTGACGAGCATCACAAAAATCGACGCTCAAGTCAGAGGTGGCGAAAC
CCGACAGGACTATAAAGATACCAGGCGTTTCCCCCTGGAAGCTCCCTCGTGCGCTCTCCTGTTCCGACCC
TGCCGCTTACCGGATACCTGTCCGCCTTTCTCCCTTCGGGAAGCGTGGCGCTTTCTCATAGCTCACGCTG
TAGGTATCTCAGTTCGGTGTAGGTCGTTCGCTCCAAGCTGGGCTGTGTGCACGAACCCCCCGTTCAGCCC
GACCGCTGCGCCTTATCCGGTAACTATCGTCTTGAGTCCAACCCGGTAAGACACGACTTATCGCCACTGG
CAGCAGCCACTGGTAACAGGATTAGCAGAGCGAGGTATGTAGGCGGTGCTACAGAGTTCTTGAAGTGGTG
GCCTAACTACGGCTACACTAGAAGGACAGTATTTGGTATCTGCGCTCTGCTGAAGCCAGTTACCTTCGGA
AAAAGAGTTGGTAGCTCTTGATCCGGCAAACAAACCACCGCTGGTAGCGGTGGTTTTTTTGTTTGCAAGC
AGCAGATTACGCGCAGAAAAAAAGGATCTCAAGAAGATCCTTTGATCTTTTCTACGGGGTCTGACGCTCA
GTGGAACGAAAACTCACGTTAAGGGATTTTGGTCATGAGATTATCAAAAAGGATCTTCACCTAGATCCTT
TTAAATTAAAAATGAAGTTTTAAATCAATCTAAAGTATATATGAGTAAACTTGGTCTGACAGTTACCAAT
GCTTAATCAGTGAGGCACCTATCTCAGCGATCTGTCTATTTCGTTCATCCATAGTTGCCTGACTCCCCGT
CGTGTAGATAACTACGATACGGGAGGGCTTACCATCTGGCCCCAGTGCTGCAATGATACCGCGAGACCCA
CGCTCACCGGCTCCAGATTTATCAGCAATAAACCAGCCAGCCGGAAGGGCCGAGCGCAGAAGTGGTCCTG
CAACTTTATCCGCCTCCATCCAGTCTATTAATTGTTGCCGGGAAGCTAGAGTAAGTAGTTCGCCAGTTAA
TAGTTTGCGCAACGTTGTTGCCATTGCTACAGGCATCGTGGTGTCACGCTCGTCGTTTGGTATGGCTTCA
TTCAGCTCCGGTTCCCAACGATCAAGGCGAGTTACATGATCCCCCATGTTGTGCAAAAAAGCGGTTAGCT
CCTTCGGTCCTCCGATCGTTGTCAGAAGTAAGTTGGCCGCAGTGTTATCACTCATGGTTATGGCAGCACT
GCATAATTCTCTTACTGTCATGCCATCCGTAAGATGCTTTTCTGTGACTGGTGAGTACTCAACCAAGTCA
TTCTGAGAATAGTGTATGCGGCGACCGAGTTGCTCTTGCCCGGCGTCAATACGGGATAATACCGCGCCAC
ATAGCAGAACTTTAAAAGTGCTCATCATTGGAAAACGTTCTTCGGGGCGAAAACTCTCAAGGATCTTACC
GCTGTTGAGATCCAGTTCGATGTAACCCACTCGTGCACCCAACTGATCTTCAGCATCTTTTACTTTCACC
AGCGTTTCTGGGTGAGCAAAAACAGGAAGGCAAAATGCCGCAAAAAAGGGAATAAGGGCGACACGGAAAT
GTTGAATACTCATACTCTTCCTTTTTCAATATTATTGAAGCATTTATCAGGGTTATTGTCTCATGAGCGG
ATACATATTTGAATGTATTTAGAAAAATAAACAAATAGGGGTTCCGCGCACATTTCCCCGAAAAGTGCCA
CCTAAATTGTAAGCGTTAATATTTTGTTAAAATTCGCGTTAAATTTTTGTTAAATCAGCTCATTTTTTAA
CCAATAGGCCGAAATCGGCAAAATCCCTTATAAATCAAAAGAATAGACCGAGATAGGGT
[37 nt withheld, positions 3840-3876]
AAAGAACGTGGACTCCAACGTCAAAGG
[49 nt withheld, positions 3904-3952]
T
[91 nt withheld, positions 3954-4044]
G
[124 nt withheld, positions 4046-4169]
CCCATTCGCCATTCAGGCTGCGCAACTGTTGGGAAGGGCGATCGGTGCGGGCCTCTTCGCTATTACGCCA
GTCGACCATAGCCAATTCAATATGGCGTATATGGACTCATGCCAATTCAATATGGTGGATCTGGACCTGT
GCCAATTCAATATGGCGTATATGGACTCGTGCCAATTCAATATGGTGGATCTGGACCCCAGCCAATTCAA
TATGGCGGACTTGGCACCATGCCAATTCAATATGGCGGACTTGGCACTGTGCCAACTGGGGAGGGGTCTA
CTTGGCACGGTGCCAAGTTTGAGGAGGGGTCTTGGCCCTGTGCCAAGTCCGCCATATTGAATTGGCATGG
TGCCAATAATGGCGGCCATATTGGCTATATGCCAGGATCAATATATAGGCAATATCCAATATGGCCCTAT
GCCAATATGGCTATTGGCCAGGTTCAATACTATGTATTGGCCCTATGCCATATAGTATTCCATATATGGG
TTTTCCTATTGACGTAGATAGCCCCTCCCAATGGGCGGTCCCATATACCATATATGGGGCTTCCTAATAC
CGCCCATAGCCACTCCCCCATTGACGTCAATGGTCTCTATATATGGTCTTTCCTATTGACGTCATATGGG
CGGTCCTATTGACGTATATGGCGCCTCCCCCATTGACGTCAATTACGGTAAATGGCCCGCCTGGCTCAAT
GCCCATTGACGTCAATAGGACCACCCACCATTGACGTCAATGGGATGGCTCATTGCCCATTCATATCCGT
TCTCACGCCCCCTATTGACGTCAATGACGGTAAATGGCCCACTTGGCAGTACATCAATATCTATTAATAG
TAACTTGGCAAGTACATTACTATTGGAAGGACGCCAGGGTACATTGGCAGTACTCCCATTGACGTCAATG
GCGGTAAATGGCCCGCGATGGCTGCCAAGTACATCCCCATTGACGTCAATGGGGAGGGGCAATGACGCAA
ATGGGCGTTCCATTGACGTAAATGGGCGGTAGGCGTGCCTAATGGGAGGTCTATATAAGCAATGCTCGTT
TAGGGAAC
Features (pLannotate 1.2.2; 15 found; start..end, strand, type, name):
     35..53      +  promoter       SP6 promoter: promoter for bacteriophage SP6 RNA polymerase
     97..1236    +  CDS            Wnt5a: WNT5A_MOUSE - Also known as Wnt-5a. Experimental evidence at protein level: Swiss-Prot protein existence level 1. Ligand for members of the frizzled family of seven transmembrane receptors (PubMed:17117926). Can activate or inhibit canonical Wnt signaling, depending on receptor context (PubMed:16602827). In the presence of FZD4, activates beta-catenin signaling. In the presence of ROR2, inhibits the canonical Wnt pathway by promoting beta-catenin degradation through a GSK3-independent pathway which involves down-regulation of beta-catenin-induced reporter gene expression (PubMed:16602827). Sup
   1254..1271    -  promoter       T7 promoter (fragment): promoter for bacteriophage T7 RNA polymerase
   1276..1410    -  polyA_signal   SV40 poly(A) signal: SV40 polyadenylation signal
   1523..1541    -  promoter       T3 promoter: promoter for bacteriophage T3 RNA polymerase
   1586..1602    -  protein_bind   lac operator: The lac repressor binds to the lac operator to inhibit transcription in E. coli. This inhibition can be relieved by adding lactose or isopropyl-β-D-thiogalactopyranoside (IPTG). lac repressor encoded by lacI
   1610..1640    -  promoter       lac promoter: promoter for the E. coli lac operon
   1655..1676    -  protein_bind   CAP binding site: CAP binding activates transcription in the presence of cAMP. E. coli catabolite activator protein
   1689..1781    -  CDS            lacI (fragment): lac repressor; lacI; The lac repressor binds to the lac operator to inhibit transcription in E. coli. This inhibition can be relieved by adding lactose or isopropyl-β-D-thiogalactopyranoside (IPTG).
   1964..2552    -  rep_origin     ori: high-copy-number ColE1/pMB1/pBR322/pUC origin of replication
   2723..3583    -  CDS            AmpR: β-lactamase; bla; confers resistance to ampicillin, carbenicillin, and related antibiotics
   3584..3688    -  promoter       AmpR promoter: bla
   3741..4169    -  rep_origin     f1 ori (sequence partly withheld): f1 bacteriophage origin of replication; arrow indicates direction of (+) strand synthesis
   4174..4240    -  CDS            lacZα (fragment): LacZα fragment of β-galactosidase; lacZ fragment
   4243..5227    +  promoter       CMV IE94 promoter: enhancer/promoter region of simian cytomegalovirus major immediate early transcription unit IE94
