>Addgene plasmid #102860 | pCS2+ mWnt5a | addgene full sequence | sequence record 199825 | Addgene NGS Result
AACCGCCATTCTGCCTGGGGACGTCGGAGCAAGCTTGATTTAGGTGACACTATAGAATACAAGCTACTTG
TTCTTTTTGCAGGATCCGGCCGGCCTACCATGAAGAAGCCCATTGGAATATTAAGCCCGGGAGTGGCTTT
GGGGACCGCTGGAGGTGCCATGTCTTCCAAGTTCTTCCTAATGGCTTTGGCCACGTTTTTCTCCTTCGCC
CAGGTTGTTATAGAAGCTAATTCTTGGTGGTCTCTAGGTATGAATAACCCTGTTCAGATGTCAGAAGTAT
ATATCATAGGTGCACAGCCTCTCTGCAGCCAACTGGCAGGACTTTCTCAAGGACAGAAGAAACTCTGCCA
CTTGTATCAGGACCACATGCAGTACATTGGAGAAGGTGCGAAGACAGGCATCAAGGAATGCCAGTACCAG
TTCCGGCATCGGAGATGGAACTGCAGCACAGTGGACAATACTTCTGTCTTTGGCAGGGTGATGCAAATAG
GCAGCCGAGAGACGGCCTTCACGTACGCGGTGAGCGCAGCTGGGGTGGTGAACGCCATGAGCCGAGCATG
CCGGGAGGGCGAGCTGTCTACCTGTGGCTGCAGCCGCGCTGCGCGCCCCAAGGACCTGCCTCGGGACTGG
TTGTGGGGCGGCTGCGGAGACAACATCGACTATGGCTACCGCTTCGCCAAGGAGTTCGTGGACGCTAGAG
AAAGGGAACGAATCCACGCTAAGGGTTCCTATGAGAGCGCACGCATCCTCATGAACTTACACAACAATGA
AGCAGGCCGTAGGACAGTATACAACCTGGCAGATGTAGCCTGTAAGTGTCATGGAGTGTCTGGCTCCTGT
AGCCTCAAGACGTGCTGGCTGCAGCTGGCGGACTTCCGGAAGGTGGGCGATGCCCTCAAGGAGAAGTATG
ATAGCGCGGCGGCCATGAGGCTCAACAGCCGGGGCAAGCTGGTGCAGGTCAACAGCCGCTTCAACTCCCC
GACCACGCAGGACCTGGTCTACATCGACCCCAGTCCGGACTACTGTGTGCGCAACGAGAGCACTGGCTCG
CTGGGCACGCAGGGACGCCTGTGCAACAAGACCTCAGAGGGGATGGACGGCTGCGAGCTCATGTGCTGTG
GGCGTGGCTATGACCAGTTTAAGACAGTGCAGACCGAACGCTGTCATTGCAAGTTTCACTGGTGCTGCTA
TGTCAAATGCAAGAAGTGCACGGAGATTGTGGATCAGTTCGTGTGCAAATAGGCGCGCCTCTAGAACTAT
AGTGAGTCGTATTACGTAGATCCAGACATGATAAGATACATTGATGAGTTTGGACAAACCACAACTAGAA
TGCAGTGAAAAAAATGCTTTATTTGTGAAATTTGTGATGCTATTGCTTTATTTGTAACCATTATAAGCTG
CAATAAACAAGTTAACAACAACAATTGCATTCATTTTATGTTTCAGGTTCAGGGGGAGGTGTGGGAGGTT
TTTTAATTCGCGGCCGCGGCGCCAATGCATTGGGCCCGGTACCCAGCTTTTGTTCCCTTTAGTGAGGGTT
AATTGCGCGCTTGGCGTAATCATGGTCATAGCTGTTTCCTGTGTGAAATTGTTATCCGCTCACAATTCCA
CACAACATACGAGCCGGGAGCATAAAGTGTAAAGCCTGGGGTGCCTAATGAGTGAGCTAACTCACATTAA
TTGCGTTGCGCTCACTGCCCGCTTTCCAGTCGGGAAACCTGTCGTGCCAGCTGCATTAATGAATCGGCCA
ACGCGCGGGGAGAGGCGGTTTGCGTATTGGGCGCTCTTCCGCTTCCTCGCTCACTGACTCGCTGCGCTCG
GTCGTTCGGCTGCGGCGAGCGGTATCAGCTCACTCAAAGGCGGTAATACGGTTATCCACAGAATCAGGGG
ATAACGCAGGAAAGAACATGTGAGCAAAAGGCCAGCAAAAGGCCAGGAACCGTAAAAAGGCCGCGTTGCT
GGCGTTTTTCCATAGGCTCCGCCCCCCTGACGAGCATCACAAAAATCGACGCTCAAGTCAGAGGTGGCGA
AACCCGACAGGACTATAAAGATACCAGGCGTTTCCCCCTGGAAGCTCCCTCGTGCGCTCTCCTGTTCCGA
CCCTGCCGCTTACCGGATACCTGTCCGCCTTTCTCCCTTCGGGAAGCGTGGCGCTTTCTCATAGCTCACG
CTGTAGGTATCTCAGTTCGGTGTAGGTCGTTCGCTCCAAGCTGGGCTGTGTGCACGAACCCCCCGTTCAG
CCCGACCGCTGCGCCTTATCCGGTAACTATCGTCTTGAGTCCAACCCGGTAAGACACGACTTATCGCCAC
TGGCAGCAGCCACTGGTAACAGGATTAGCAGAGCGAGGTATGTAGGCGGTGCTACAGAGTTCTTGAAGTG
GTGGCCTAACTACGGCTACACTAGAAGAACAGTATTTGGTATCTGCGCTCTGCTGAAGCCAGTTACCTTC
GGAAAAAGAGTTGGTAGCTCTTGATCCGGCAAACAAACCACCGCTGGTAGCGGTGGTTTTTTTGTTTGCA
AGCAGCAGATTACGCGCAGAAAAAAAGGATCTCAAGAAGATCCTTTGATCTTTTCTACGGGGTCTGACGC
TCAGTGGAACGAAAACTCACGTTAAGGGATTTTGGTCATGAGATTATCAAAAAGGATCTTCACCTAGATC
CTTTTAAATTAAAAATGAAGTTTTAAATCAATCTAAAGTATATATGAGTAAACTTGGTCTGACAGTTACC
AATGCTTAATCAGTGAGGCACCTATCTCAGCGATCTGTCTATTTCGTTCATCCATAGTTGCCTGACTCCC
CGTCGTGTAGATAACTACGATACGGGAGGGCTTACCATCTGGCCCCAGTGCTGCAATGATACCGCGAGAC
CCACGCTCACCGGCTCCAGATTTATCAGCAATAAACCAGCCAGCCGGAAGGGCCGAGCGCAGAAGTGGTC
CTGCAACTTTATCCGCCTCCATCCAGTCTATTAATTGTTGCCGGGAAGCTAGAGTAAGTAGTTCGCCAGT
TAATAGTTTGCGCAACGTTGTTGCCATTGCTACAGGCATCGTGGTGTCACGCTCGTCGTTTGGTATGGCT
TCATTCAGCTCCGGTTCCCAACGATCAAGGCGAGTTACATGATCCCCCATGTTGTGCAAAAAAGCGGTTA
GCTCCTTCGGTCCTCCGATCGTTGTCAGAAGTAAGTTGGCCGCAGTGTTATCACTCATGGTTATGGCAGC
ACTGCATAATTCTCTTACTGTCATGCCATCCGTAAGATGCTTTTCTGTGACTGGTGAGTACTCAACCAAG
TCATTCTGAGAATAGTGTATGCGGCGACCGAGTTGCTCTTGCCCGGCGTCAATACGGGATAATACCGCGC
CACATAGCAGAACTTTAAAAGTGCTCATCATTGGAAAACGTTCTTCGGGGCGAAAACTCTCAAGGATCTT
ACCGCTGTTGAGATCCAGTTCGATGTAACCCACTCGTGCACCCAACTGATCTTCAGCATCTTTTACTTTC
ACCAGCGTTTCTGGGTGAGCAAAAACAGGAAGGCAAAATGCCGCAAAAAAGGGAATAAGGGCGACACGGA
AATGTTGAATACTCATACTCTTCCTTTTTCAATATTATTGAAGCATTTATCAGGGTTATTGTCTCATGAG
CGGATACATATTTGAATGTATTTAGAAAAATAAACAAATAGGGGTTCCGCGCACATTTCCCCGAAAAGTG
CCACCTAAATTGTAAGCGTTAATATTTTGTTAAAATTCGCGTTAAATTTTTGTTAAATCAGCTCATTTTT
TAACCAATAGGCCGAAATCGGCAAAATCCCTTATAAATCAAAAGAATAGACCGAGATAGGGT
[37 nt withheld, positions 3843-3879]
AAAGAACGTGGACTCCAACGTCAAAGG
[49 nt withheld, positions 3907-3955]
T
[91 nt withheld, positions 3957-4047]
G
[124 nt withheld, positions 4049-4172]
CCCATTCGCCATTCAGGCTGCGCAACTGTTGGGAAGGGCGATCGGTGCGGGCCTCTTCGCTATTACGCCA
GTCGACCGCCAATTCAATATGGCGTATATGGACTCATGCCAATTCAATATGGTGGATCTGGACCTGTGCC
AATTCAATATGGCGTATATGGACTCGTGCCAATTCAATATGGTGGATCTGGACCCCAGCCAATTCAATAT
GGCGGACTTGGCACCATGCCAATTCAATATGGCGGACCTGGCACTGTGCCAACTGGGGAGGGGTCTACTT
GGCACGGTGCCAAGTTTGAGGAGGGGTCTTGGCCCTGTGCCAAGTCCGCCATATTGAATTGGCATGGTGC
CAATAATGGCGGCCATATTGGCTATATGCCAGGATCAATATATAGGCAATATCCAATATGGCCCTATGCC
AATATGGCTATTGGCCAGGTTCAATACTATGTATTGGCCCTATGCCATATAGTATTCCATATATGGGTTT
TCCTATTGACGTAGATAGCCCCTCCCAATGGGCGGTCCCATATACCATATATGGGGCTTCCTAATACCGC
CCATAGCCACTCCCCCATTGACGTCAATGGTCTCTATATATGGTCTTTCCTATTGACGTCATATGGGCGG
TCCTATTGACGTATATGGCGCCTCCCCCATTGACGTCAATTACGGTAAATGGCCCGCCTGGCTCAATGCC
CATTGACGTCAATAGGACCACCCACCATTGACGTCAATGGGATGGCTCATTGCCCATTCATATCCGTTCT
CACGCCCCCTATTGACGTCAATGACGGTAAATGGCCCACTTGGCAGTACATCAATATCTATTAATAGTAA
CTTGGCAAGTACATTACTATTGGAAGTACGCCAGGGTACATTGGCAGTACTCCCATTGACGTCAATGGCG
GTAAATGGCCCGCGATGGCTGCCAAGTACATCCCCATTGACGTCAATGGGGAGGGGCAATGACGCAAATG
GGCGTTCCATTGACGTAAATGGGCGGTAGGCGTGCCTAATGGGAGGTCTATATAAGCAATGCTCGTTTAG
GG
Features (pLannotate 1.2.2; 15 found; start..end, strand, type, name):
     38..56      +  promoter       SP6 promoter: promoter for bacteriophage SP6 RNA polymerase
    100..1239    +  CDS            Wnt5a: WNT5A_MOUSE - Also known as Wnt-5a. Experimental evidence at protein level: Swiss-Prot protein existence level 1. Ligand for members of the frizzled family of seven transmembrane receptors (PubMed:17117926). Can activate or inhibit canonical Wnt signaling, depending on receptor context (PubMed:16602827). In the presence of FZD4, activates beta-catenin signaling. In the presence of ROR2, inhibits the canonical Wnt pathway by promoting beta-catenin degradation through a GSK3-independent pathway which involves down-regulation of beta-catenin-induced reporter gene expression (PubMed:16602827). Sup
   1257..1274    -  promoter       T7 promoter (fragment): promoter for bacteriophage T7 RNA polymerase
   1279..1413    -  polyA_signal   SV40 poly(A) signal: SV40 polyadenylation signal
   1526..1544    -  promoter       T3 promoter: promoter for bacteriophage T3 RNA polymerase
   1589..1605    -  protein_bind   lac operator: The lac repressor binds to the lac operator to inhibit transcription in E. coli. This inhibition can be relieved by adding lactose or isopropyl-β-D-thiogalactopyranoside (IPTG). lac repressor encoded by lacI
   1613..1643    -  promoter       lac promoter: promoter for the E. coli lac operon
   1658..1679    -  protein_bind   CAP binding site: CAP binding activates transcription in the presence of cAMP. E. coli catabolite activator protein
   1692..1784    -  CDS            lacI (fragment): lac repressor; lacI; The lac repressor binds to the lac operator to inhibit transcription in E. coli. This inhibition can be relieved by adding lactose or isopropyl-β-D-thiogalactopyranoside (IPTG).
   1967..2555    -  rep_origin     ori: high-copy-number ColE1/pMB1/pBR322/pUC origin of replication
   2726..3586    -  CDS            AmpR: β-lactamase; bla; confers resistance to ampicillin, carbenicillin, and related antibiotics
   3587..3691    -  promoter       AmpR promoter: bla
   3744..4172    -  rep_origin     f1 ori (sequence partly withheld): f1 bacteriophage origin of replication; arrow indicates direction of (+) strand synthesis
   4177..4243    -  CDS            lacZα (fragment): LacZα fragment of β-galactosidase; lacZ fragment
   4250..3       +  promoter       CMV IE94 promoter (across the origin): enhancer/promoter region of simian cytomegalovirus major immediate early transcription unit IE94
