[The description below was written by a language model from this plasmid's Addgene catalogue record and pLannotate feature annotations shown in this document.]
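Description:
pCS2+ mWnt5a is a multipurpose expression plasmid of about 5.2 kb, built on the pCS2+ backbone and designed to produce mouse Wnt5a in mammalian cells, zebrafish or Xenopus. It is maintained in E. coli as a high-copy plasmid through a ColE1/pUC-type origin and selected with ampicillin via the β-lactamase gene. An f1 origin and remnants of the lac region (lac promoter and operator, lacZα and lacI fragments) are carried over from the parental cloning vector and play no role in expression of the insert.

The payload is the untagged mouse Wnt5a coding sequence, cloned between FseI and AscI sites that were added to the backbone and that remain intact, so the insert can be excised or swapped. Upstream lies the simian cytomegalovirus IE94 enhancer/promoter, which drives strong transcription after transfection of cultured cells or DNA injection into embryos. An SP6 promoter sits immediately between it and the coding sequence. The SP6 promoter allows in vitro synthesis of sense mRNA, the usual route for microinjection into zebrafish or Xenopus embryos. An SV40 polyadenylation signal follows the insert, and a partial T7 promoter and a T3 promoter are annotated downstream in the antisense orientation. No epitope tag or reporter is annotated.

Wnt5a is a secreted ligand for Frizzled family receptors that can activate or inhibit canonical β-catenin signalling depending on receptor context, including Ror2. The associated study concerns Wnt5a-Ror signalling in vertebrate cell and tissue behaviour, which fits use of this plasmid as a Wnt5a overexpression tool. The depositor sequence and the repository's sequencing result differ by only three nucleotides in length and have matching feature maps.
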