Addgene plasmid #102860: pCS2+ mWnt5a
Purpose: Expresses mouse Wnt5a in mammalian cells, zebrafish or Xenopus
Depositing lab: Henry Ho. Depositing organization: University of California, Davis. Publication: Kinesin superfamily protein Kif26b links Wnt5a-Ror signaling to the control of cell and tissue behaviors in vertebrates. Susman MW, Karuna EP, Kunz RC, Gujral TS, Cantu AV, Choi SS, Jong BY, Okada K, Scales MK, Hum J, Hu LS, Kirschner MW, Nishinakamura R, Yamada S, Laird DJ, Jao LE, Gygi SP, Greenberg ME, Ho HH. Elife. 2017 Sep 8;6. pii: e26509. doi: 10.7554/eLife.26509. PubMed 28885975.
Backbone
  Vector backbone: pCS2+
  Backbone size w/o insert (bp): 4085
  Total vector size (bp): 5227
  Modifications to backbone: Addition of FseI and AscI sites
  Vector type: Mammalian Expression ; zebrafish expression; Xenopus expression
Growth in bacteria
  Bacterial resistance: Ampicillin, 100 μg/mL
  Growth temperature: 37°C
  Growth strain: DH5alpha
  Copy number: High Copy
Gene/Insert
  Gene/Insert name: Mouse Wnt5a
  GenBank ID: NP_033550.2
  Promoter: CMV; SP6
  Cloning method: Restriction Enzyme; 5′ cloning site FseI (not destroyed); 3′ cloning site AscI (not destroyed)
  Sequencing primers: 5′ SP6 (ATTTAGGTGACACTATA)
Terms and licenses: Academic/Nonprofit Terms; Industry Terms: Not Available to Industry
How to cite: pCS2+ mWnt5a was a gift from Henry Ho (Addgene plasmid # 102860 ; http://n2t.net/addgene:102860 ; RRID:Addgene_102860)
